Addgene plasmid #80335: pAAV2.5-THP-dsRed2
Purpose: Fluorescent Reporter for Dopaminergic Neuron Differentiation
Depositing lab: Kwang-Soo Kim. Depositing organization: McLean Hospital. Publication: Expression of transgenes in midbrain dopamine neurons using the tyrosine hydroxylase promoter. Oh MS, Hong SJ, Huh Y, Kim KS. Gene Ther. 2009 Mar;16(3):437-40. doi: 10.1038/gt.2008.148. Epub 2008 Sep 18. PubMed 18800154.
Backbone
  Vector backbone: pAAV2.5
  Backbone size w/o insert (bp): 4244
  Total vector size (bp): 6744
  Vector type: AAV
Growth in bacteria
  Bacterial resistance: Ampicillin, 100 μg/mL
  Growth temperature: 37°C
  Growth strain: NEB Stable
  Copy number: Unknown
Gene/Insert
  Gene/Insert name: rat TH promoter
  Species: R. norvegicus (rat)
  Insert size (bp): 2500
  Entrez Gene: Th (a.k.a. The)
  Promoter: rat Tyrosine hydroxylase
  GenBank ID: AF014956
  Cloning method: Restriction Enzyme; 5′ cloning site Sfi I (destroyed during cloning); 3′ cloning site Alu I (not destroyed)
  Sequencing primers: 5′ GAGTGGCCAACTCCATCACT; 3′ GAGTTCATGCGCTTCAAGGT
Terms and licenses: Academic/Nonprofit Terms; Industry Terms: Not Available to Industry
How to cite: pAAV2.5-THP-dsRed2 was a gift from Kwang-Soo Kim (Addgene plasmid # 80335 ; http://n2t.net/addgene:80335 ; RRID:Addgene_80335)
