[The description below was written by a language model from this plasmid's Addgene catalogue record and pLannotate feature annotations shown in this document.]
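Description:
pAAV2.5-THP-dsRed2 is an adeno-associated virus transfer plasmid built on the pAAV2.5 backbone, in which a roughly 2.5 kb fragment of the rat tyrosine hydroxylase (Th) promoter drives the red fluorescent protein DsRed2. The plasmid is maintained in bacteria through a high-copy ColE1/pUC-type origin and selected with ampicillin via the β-lactamase gene and its own promoter. An f1/M13 phage origin is also present, along with small remnants of pBR322 bom and rop sequences. The catalogue lists a total size of about 6.7 kb, whereas the two sequence records are about 6.9 and 7.0 kb. Their annotations are otherwise essentially the same.

The expression cassette lies between AAV2 inverted terminal repeats, the cis elements needed for replication and packaging of the genome into AAV particles when rep, cap and helper functions are supplied in trans. The annotation finds a complete ITR only downstream of the cassette. The upstream ITR is detected as two short fragments, which may reflect an incomplete or hard-to-sequence repeat, and the recombination-reducing growth strain listed fits the known instability of ITRs. The Th promoter itself is not annotated, but it corresponds to the large unannotated stretch between the upstream ITR fragments and the DsRed2 coding sequence, flanked by pBluescript polylinker remnants. DsRed2 is followed by two tandem polyadenylation signals, from bovine and then human growth hormone.

Because tyrosine hydroxylase is the rate-limiting enzyme of catecholamine synthesis, its promoter restricts reporter expression largely to dopaminergic and other catecholaminergic cells. The stated purpose is a fluorescent reporter for dopaminergic neuron differentiation, and the associated work concerns transgene expression in midbrain dopamine neurons.
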