Features (pLannotate 1.2.2; 15 found; start..end, strand, type, name):
     12..39      +  repeat_region  AAV2 ITR (fragment): inverted terminal repeat of adeno-associated virus serotype 2 inverted
     68..95      +  repeat_region  AAV2 ITR (fragment): inverted terminal repeat of adeno-associated virus serotype 2 inverted
    144..170     +  misc_feature   MCS (fragment): pBluescript multiple cloning site
   2733..2756    +  misc_feature   MCS (fragment): pBluescript multiple cloning site
   2817..3491    +  CDS            DsRed2: DsRed2 is a basic (constitutively fluorescent) red fluorescent protein published in 2006, derived from Discosoma sp..
   3508..3732    +  polyA_signal   bGH poly(A) signal: bovine growth hormone polyadenylation signal
   3756..4232    +  polyA_signal   hGH poly(A) signal: human growth hormone polyadenylation signal
   4272..4412    +  repeat_region  AAV2 ITR: inverted terminal repeat of adeno-associated virus serotype 2 inverted
   4417..4468    -  misc_feature   bom (fragment): basis of mobility region from pBR322
   4487..4942    +  rep_origin     f1 ori (sequence partly withheld): f1 bacteriophage origin of replication; arrow indicates direction of (+) strand synthesis
   4943..4992    -  misc_feature   bom (fragment): basis of mobility region from pBR322
   5094..5129    -  CDS            rop (fragment): Rop protein, which maintains plasmids at low copy number; rop
   5224..5328    +  promoter       AmpR promoter: bla
   5329..6189    +  CDS            AmpR: β-lactamase; bla; confers resistance to ampicillin, carbenicillin, and related antibiotics
   6360..6948    +  rep_origin     ori: high-copy-number ColE1/pMB1/pBR322/pUC origin of replication
>Addgene plasmid #80335 | pAAV2.5-THP-dsRed2 | addgene full sequence | sequence record 470315 | Addgene Long Read Sequencing Result
CCTGCAGGCAGCTGCGCGCTCGCTCGCTCACTGAGGCCGCCCGGGCGTCGGGCGACCTTTGGTCGCCCGG
CCTCAGTGAGCGAGCGAGCGCGCAGAGAGGGAGTGGCCAACTCCATCACTAGGGGTTCCTGCGGCCGCAC
GCGGGCCGCTCTAGAACTAGTGGATCCCCCAGGCCTCTTGGGATTCTTCTCATCAAAAAGGGCATGGGAC
ACAGCTAAAGCGTCCAGGGCTCCTCTGTGCCCACAGATGCCTTAGATCTTGGCACAATGTAGTCAGCCAG
CTCCGTGTGTGTGTGTGTGTGTGTGTGTGTGTGTGTGTGTGTGTGTGTGTGTGTGTGTGTGTGTGTGTGT
TTGCATGTATCTCACAGACAGTGCACAATGGCCTGGATGTGAACAGAGGCAAGAGTCTGGGCCAGCAGTT
GTCTCCCAGGAGGGTCCAAAGACATCGTATTTTCAAGTTTAGGCCAGGTGCTCACTTGGGTGAGCTCAGA
CACAGACAAAGGTCTGGAGAGCACACATTCCCCACCCCCACCCAGCTTCTATGCAAGCACCTCCAGCTGA
GACAAGAAAACGAATTAAAAAGCAATATTTGTGTCAGCGTAAGACATTTGCCGAAAGGTTAAATCCACAC
TCGTGGTGCTGCACAGCAGCCCCCTGTGCAGGATTTGTTAGGCACAGCTCCCTCCTACCCCGTGCCACCT
GAGCAAATGCCAGGCTGGGTGGGCTGGAACCAGCCTGGGCTTGCCTCACCCTGGAATCCCCAGCACCCTC
CAAAGGAGGACCCTGGGAGTGGGCATAGACGCCCTTCAGGTGTGGGCAACAGCCCCCAGTCCTCAGGATG
AAAGGCTAAGGTGCAGCCAGCTCTGCCTTCACGGTGGGAATGTCTCTATGTGAGCCCTTTCTGGGCTGTG
AAGAACGCTCTGAGAAGGGTCCTGGGACCCTGGATAGGCCAGAGCTGTGCTGGGCATGTAGAGACAGGAG
TGGGCTAAAGCAGCAAAGGCACTGACCAAGGAAGAGTTCAGAGAGGAGCGTGGAATATGGGGAGGGGTTC
ATAGTAAGAGAGAGCAGGCAGTGGAGAGTAAATAGTCACTGAGCCGGGGTTTATGGGGTTTGTAGGAGCT
TACTCAGAGAAAGTAGATGAGAGATGCCATGCCAGTCTGAGTATCACAGAGCCCCAGGCTCTCCTGGGAA
CGGAACTGTGAGGGCCAGAAGGTCAGCAAGGGAGGTTAGGGAGAGTTCCTTTTGTACTGACTCAGCATTT
ATCCTGCTCCCAGGGGGCAATGGGGGCCAGTGAGGGATGCAGAGCAAGGCAGTGATGTGGCAGGCAGTTC
CTGTTGTGAAAGAGCTGGGAAGGGAGCGGGCTGGGCCTGGTACGTACAGCAGGCCATTTCTGAGGGTCCG
AGTGCTGTCTAGGAGGTGCAGTGAGACTTCAGTGATCAGCCAGAACAGAAGCTAAGCGGGGTGGGGACTG
CGAGTTCAGGCTTCTGGGTCTTGCAAATATCCAGAATGCTAAATCCTCAGAACCCCAGGGTGGCCATTTT
CAGAGTGGGTTTTGTCCTTTGGGCACTTGTGCAGACTCCAATATCCAGAGGGATAAGGATGGTACTCTTC
AGTACCCTTAGTGAGAGGACACTTTTCTCTGAAGGGCTTGAATGTGCCGAGCCATTACCTGAAGGAAGGA
AATGACTCCAGGGACATAGGATGGGCCCAGCACAACTCACCTGCTACAGAGAAAGGTCCCCTCCCTGGTC
TCCTTAGAGATCCTGTTTCCCTGGCTGAGGAAGCTAGGGTGGATCTTTGTGTAAGTGGGTGTGGATGCTA
ACTGGAAAACAAAAGGTCACTTACTGTTAGACCTCGGGGTACCATGGAAGAGATGATCACTGAGTGTGCC
CTTACATGGGGACCAGCTGAGAATGGGGCTACCACTAGCTCGAGACCATGATACAGGGAATAAGTGTGCA
TTTGGGGGTAGGGAGTGGCTCAGAATACTCTTAACCAAAGCAGAGGTTTGCTCCCACAGGAAGGTGAGGT
CAGAAGGCCTTAGGGAGCTGCCAGGGGCTAGGGTTGGCACCATCTCCCAGGCTGTGTCTTTAAGGAGATG
ATAATCAGAGGGATAGAACCTTGCAAAAGTGGGCCAGTCTTGGGAATACTATAGAGGAATAGCCTTCTGG
AACATTCTGTGTCTCATAGGACCTGCCTGGGGATCCAGCCCCAGTGCCAGCACATATACCGACTGGGGCA
GTGAATAGATAGTACACTTTGTTACATGGGCTGGGGGGAACATGGCCCATGTCCTGGAGGGGACTTTATG
ACAGACATCCAAAAATCCAGTGAGAGGGCTTCTAGATTTGTCTCCAAAGGTTATAGTTCTAACATGAGCC
CTTAGGAAATCCAGCATGGTTCTCCCTGTGTGCCCTGGTTTGGTTAGAGAGCTCTAGCGGTCTCCTGTCC
CACAGAATACCAGCCAGCCCCTGCCCTACGTCGTGCCTCGGGCTGAGGGTGATTCAGAGGCAGGTGCCTG
TGACAGTGGATGCAATTAGATCTAATGGGACGGAGGCCTTTCTCGTCGCCCTCGCTCCATGCCCACCCCC
GCCTCCCTCAGGCACAGCAGGCGTGGAGAGGATGCGCAGGAGGTAGGAGGTGGGGGACCCAGAGGGGCTT
TGACGTCAGCCTGGCCTTTAAAGAGGGCGCCTGCCTGGCGAGGGCTGTGGAGACAGAACTCGGGACCACC
AGAGGAATTCGATATCAAGCTTATCGGATCCTCTAGACGCCACCATGATGGAGGAGCAGAAGCTGATCTC
AGAGGAGGACCTGGCCATGGCCTCCTCCGAGAACGTCATCACCGAGTTCATGCGCTTCAAGGTGCGCATG
GAGGGCACCGTGAACGGCCACGAGTTCGAGATCGAGGGCGAGGGCGAGGGCCGCCCCTACGAGGGCCACA
ACACCGTGAAGCTGAAGGTGACCAAGGGCGGCCCCCTGCCCTTCGCCTGGGACATCCTGTCCCCCCAGTT
CCAGTACGGCTCCAAGGTGTACGTGAAGCACCCCGCCGACATCCCCGACTACAAGAAGCTGTCCTTCCCC
GAGGGCTTCAAGTGGGAGCGCGTGATGAACTTCGAGGACGGCGGCGTGGCGACCGTGACCCAGGACTCCT
CCCTGCAGGACGGCTGCTTCATCTACAAGGTGAAGTTCATCGGCGTGAACTTCCCCTCCGACGGCCCCGT
GATGCAGAAGAAGACCATGGGCTGGGAGGCCTCCACCGAGCGCCTGTACCCCCGCGACGGCGTGCTGAAG
GGCGAGACCCACAAGGCCCTGAAGCTGAAGGACGGCGGCCACTACCTGGTGGAGTTCAAGTCCATCTACA
TGGCCAAGAAGCCCGTGCAGCTGCCCGGCTACTACTACGTGGACGCCAAGCTGGACATCACCTCCCACAA
CGAGGACTACACCATCGTGGAGCAGTACGAGCGCACCGAGGGCCGCCACCACCTGTTCCTGTAATCTAGA
GCCTCGACTGTGCCTTCTAGTTGCCAGCCATCTGTTGTTTGCCCCTCCCCCGTGCCTTCCTTGACCCTGG
AAGGTGCCACTCCCACTGTCCTTTCCTAATAAAATGAGGAAATTGCATCGCATTGTCTGAGTAGGTGTCA
TTCTATTCTGGGGGGTGGGGTGGGGCAGGACAGCAAGGGGGAGGATTGGGAAGACAATAGCAGGCATGCT
GGGGATGCGGTGGGCTCTATGGCTTCTGAGGGTCGAGAGATCTACGGGTGGCATCCCTGTGACCCCTCCC
CAGTGCCTCTCCTGGCCCTGGAAGTTGCCACTCCAGTGCCCACCAGCCTTGTCCTAATAAAATTAAGTTG
CATCATTTTGTCTGACTAGGTGTCCTTCTATAATATTATGGGGTGGAGGGGGGTGGTATGGAGCAAGGGG
CAAGTTGGGAAGACAACCTGTAGGGCCTGCGGGGTCTATTGGGAACCAAGCTGGAGTGCAGTGGCACAAT
CTTGGCTCACTGCAATCTCCGCCTCCTGGGTTCAAGCGATTCTCCTGCCTCAGCCTCCCGAGTTGTTGGG
ATTCCAGGCATGCATGACCAGGCTCAGCTAATTTTTGTTTTTTTGGTAGAGACGGGGTTTCACCATATTG
GCCAGGCTGGTCTCCAACTCCTAATCTCAGGTGATCTACCCACCTTGGCCTCCCAAATTGCTGGGATTAC
AGGCGTGAACCACTGCTCCCTTCCCTGTCCTTCTGATTTTGTAGGTAACCACGTGCGGACCGAGCGGCCG
CAGGAACCCCTAGTGATGGAGTTGGCCACTCCCTCTCTGCGCGCTCGCTCGCTCACTGAGGCCGGGCGAC
CAAAGGTCGCCCGACGCCCGGGCTTTGCCCGGGCGGCCTCAGTGAGCGAGCGAGCGCGCAGCTGCCTGCA
GGGGCGCCTGATGCGGTATTTTCTCCTTACGCATCTGTGCGGTATTTCACACCGCATA
[95 nt withheld, positions 4469-4563]
T
[46 nt withheld, positions 4565-4610]
C
[141 nt withheld, positions 4612-4752]
CCTTTGACGTTGGAGTCCACGTTCTTT
[37 nt withheld, positions 4780-4816]
ACTCTATCTCGGGCTATTCTTTTGATTTATAAGGGATTTTGCCGATTTCGGTCTATTGGTTAAAAAATGA
GCTGATTTAACAAAAATTTAACGCGAATTTTAACAAAATATTAACGTTTACAATTTTATGGTGCACTCTC
AGTACAATCTGCTCTGATGCCGCATAGTTAAGCCAGCCCCGACACCCGCCAACACCCGCTGACGCGCCCT
GACGGGCTTGTCTGCTCCCGGCATCCGCTTACAGACAAGCTGTGACCGTCTCCGGGAGCTGCATGTGTCA
GAGGTTTTCACCGTCATCACCGAAACGCGCGAGACGAAAGGGCCTCGTGATACGCCTATTTTTATAGGTT
AATGTCATGATAATAATGGTTTCTTAGACGTCAGGTGGCACTTTTCGGGGAAATGTGCGCGGAACCCCTA
TTTGTTTATTTTTCTAAATACATTCAAATATGTATCCGCTCATGAGACAATAACCCTGATAAATGCTTCA
ATAATATTGAAAAAGGAAGAGTATGAGTATTCAACATTTCCGTGTCGCCCTTATTCCCTTTTTTGCGGCA
TTTTGCCTTCCTGTTTTTGCTCACCCAGAAACGCTGGTGAAAGTAAAAGATGCTGAAGATCAGTTGGGTG
CACGAGTGGGTTACATCGAACTGGATCTCAACAGCGGTAAGATCCTTGAGAGTTTTCGCCCCGAAGAACG
TTTTCCAATGATGAGCACTTTTAAAGTTCTGCTATGTGGCGCGGTATTATCCCGTATTGACGCCGGGCAA
GAGCAACTCGGTCGCCGCATACACTATTCTCAGAATGACTTGGTTGAGTACTCACCAGTCACAGAAAAGC
ATCTTACGGATGGCATGACAGTAAGAGAATTATGCAGTGCTGCCATAACCATGAGTGATAACACTGCGGC
CAACTTACTTCTGACAACGATCGGAGGACCGAAGGAGCTAACCGCTTTTTTGCACAACATGGGGGATCAT
GTAACTCGCCTTGATCGTTGGGAACCGGAGCTGAATGAAGCCATACCAAACGACGAGCGTGACACCACGA
TGCCTGTAGCAATGGCAACAACGTTGCGCAAACTATTAACTGGCGAACTACTTACTCTAGCTTCCCGGCA
ACAATTAATAGACTGGATGGAGGCGGATAAAGTTGCAGGACCACTTCTGCGCTCGGCCCTTCCGGCTGGC
TGGTTTATTGCTGATAAATCTGGAGCCGGTGAGCGTGGGTCTCGCGGTATCATTGCAGCACTGGGGCCAG
ATGGTAAGCCCTCCCGTATCGTAGTTATCTACACGACGGGGAGTCAGGCAACTATGGATGAACGAAATAG
ACAGATCGCTGAGATAGGTGCCTCACTGATTAAGCATTGGTAACTGTCAGACCAAGTTTACTCATATATA
CTTTAGATTGATTTAAAACTTCATTTTTAATTTAAAAGGATCTAGGTGAAGATCCTTTTTGATAATCTCA
TGACCAAAATCCCTTAACGTGAGTTTTCGTTCCACTGAGCGTCAGACCCCGTAGAAAAGATCAAAGGATC
TTCTTGAGATCCTTTTTTTCTGCGCGTAATCTGCTGCTTGCAAACAAAAAAACCACCGCTACCAGCGGTG
GTTTGTTTGCCGGATCAAGAGCTACCAACTCTTTTTCCGAAGGTAACTGGCTTCAGCAGAGCGCAGATAC
CAAATACTGTTCTTCTAGTGTAGCCGTAGTTAGGCCACCACTTCAAGAACTCTGTAGCACCGCCTACATA
CCTCGCTCTGCTAATCCTGTTACCAGTGGCTGCTGCCAGTGGCGATAAGTCGTGTCTTACCGGGTTGGAC
TCAAGACGATAGTTACCGGATAAGGCGCAGCGGTCGGGCTGAACGGGGGGTTCGTGCACACAGCCCAGCT
TGGAGCGAACGACCTACACCGAACTGAGATACCTACAGCGTGAGCTATGAGAAAGCGCCACGCTTCCCGA
AGGGAGAAAGGCGGACAGGTATCCGGTAAGCGGCAGGGTCGGAACAGGAGAGCGCACGAGGGAGCTTCCA
GGGGGAAACGCCTGGTATCTTTATAGTCCTGTCGGGTTTCGCCACCTCTGACTTGAGCGTCGATTTTTGT
GATGCTCGTCAGGGGGGCGGAGCCTATGGAAAAACGCCAGCAACGCGGCCTTTTTACGGTTCCTGGCCTT
TTGCTGGCCTTTTGCTCACATGT
