Features (pLannotate 1.2.2; 14 found; start..end, strand, type, name):
     12..39      +  repeat_region  AAV2 ITR (fragment): inverted terminal repeat of adeno-associated virus serotype 2 inverted
     68..95      +  repeat_region  AAV2 ITR (fragment): inverted terminal repeat of adeno-associated virus serotype 2 inverted
   2658..2681    +  misc_feature   MCS (fragment): pBluescript multiple cloning site
   2742..3416    +  CDS            DsRed2: DsRed2 is a basic (constitutively fluorescent) red fluorescent protein published in 2006, derived from Discosoma sp..
   3433..3657    +  polyA_signal   bGH poly(A) signal: bovine growth hormone polyadenylation signal
   3681..4157    +  polyA_signal   hGH poly(A) signal: human growth hormone polyadenylation signal
   4197..4337    +  repeat_region  AAV2 ITR: inverted terminal repeat of adeno-associated virus serotype 2 inverted
   4342..4393    -  misc_feature   bom (fragment): basis of mobility region from pBR322
   4412..4792    +  rep_origin     M13 ori (sequence partly withheld): M13 bacteriophage origin of replication; arrow indicates direction of (+) strand synthesis
   4868..4917    -  misc_feature   bom (fragment): basis of mobility region from pBR322
   5019..5054    -  CDS            rop (fragment): Rop protein, which maintains plasmids at low copy number; rop
   5149..5253    +  promoter       AmpR promoter: bla
   5254..6114    +  CDS            AmpR: β-lactamase; bla; confers resistance to ampicillin, carbenicillin, and related antibiotics
   6285..6873    +  rep_origin     ori: high-copy-number ColE1/pMB1/pBR322/pUC origin of replication
>Addgene plasmid #80335 | pAAV2.5-THP-dsRed2 | analyzer sequence | sequence record 155855
CCTGCAGGCAGCTGCGCGCTCGCTCGCTCACTGAGGCCGCCCGGGCGTCGGGCGACCTTTGGTCGCCCGG
CCTCAGTGAGCGAGCGAGCGCGCAGAGAGGGAGTGGCCAACTCCATCACTAGGGGTTCCTGCGGCCGCAC
GCGAGGCCTCTTGGGATTCTTCTCATCAAAAAGGGCATGGGACACAGCTAAAGCGTCCAGGGCTCCTCTG
TGCCCACAGATGCCTTAGATCTTGGCACAATGTAGTCAGCCAGCTCCGTGTGTGTGTGTGTGTGTTTGCA
TGTATCTCACAGACAGTGCACAATGGCCTGGATGTGAACAGAGGCAAGAGTCTGGGCCAGCAGTTGTCTC
CCAGGAGGGTCCAAAGACATCGTATTTTCAAGTTTAGGCCAGGTGCTCACTTGGGTGAGCTCAGACACAG
ACAAAGGTCTGGAGAGCACACATTCCCCACCCCCACCCAGCTCCTATGCAAGCACCTCCAGCCGAGACAA
GAAAACGAATTAAAAAGCAATATTTGTGTCAGCGTAAGACATTTGCCGAAAGGTTAAATCCACACTCGTG
GTGCTGCACAGCAGCCCCCTGTGCAGGATTTGTTAGGCACAGCTCCCTCCTACCCCGTGCCACCTGAGCA
AATGCCAGGCTGGGTGGGCTGGAACCAGCCTGGGCTTGCCTCACCCTGGAATCCCCAGCACCCTCCAAAG
GAGGACCCTGGGAGTGGGCATAGACGCCCTTCAGGTGTGGGCAACAGCCCCCAGTCCTCAGGATGAAAGG
CTAAGGTGCAGCCAGCTCTGCCTTCACGGTGGGAATGTCTCTATGTGAGCCCTTTCTGGGCTGTGAAGAA
CGCTCTGAGAAGGGTCCTGGGACCCTGGATAGGCCAGAGCTGTGCTGGGCATGTAGAGACAGGAGTGGGC
TAAAGCAGCAAAGGCACTGACCAAGGAAGAGTTCAGAGAGGAGCGTGGAATATGGGGAGGGGTTCATAGT
AAGAGAGAGCAGGCAGTGGAGAGTAAATAGTCACTGAGCCGGGGTTTATGGGGTTTGTAGGAGCTTACTC
AGAGAAAGTAGATGAGAGATGCCATGCCAGTCTGAGTATCACAGAGCCCCAGGCTCTCCTGGGAACGGAA
CTGTGAGGGCCAGAAGGTCAGCAAGGGAGGTTAGGGAGAGTTCCTTTTGTACTGACTCAGCATTTATCCT
GCTCCCAGGGGGCAATGGGGGCCAGTGAGGGATGCAGAGCAAGGCAGTGATGTGGCAGGCAGTTCCTGTT
GTGAAAGAGCTGGGAAGGGAGCGGGCTGGGCCTGGTACGTACAGCAGGCCATTTCTGAGGGTCCGAGTGC
TGTCTAGGAGGTGCAGTGAGACTTCAGTGATCAGCCAGAACAGAAGCTAAGCGGGGTGGGGACTGCGAGT
TCAGGCTTCTGGGTCTTGCAAATATCCAGAATGCTAAATCCTCAGAACCCCAGGGTGGCCATTTTCAGAG
TGGGTTTTGTCCTTTGGGCACTTGTGCAGACTCCAATATCCAGAGGGATAAGGATGGTACTCTTCAGTAC
CCTTAGTGAGAGGACACTTTTCTCTGAAGGGCTTGAATGTGCCGAGCCATTACCTGAAGGAAGGAAATGA
CTCCAGGGACATAGGATGGGCCCAGCACAACTCACCTGCTACAGAGAAAGGTCCCCTCCCTGGTCTCCTT
AGAGATCCTGTTTCCCTGGCTGAGGAAGCTAGGGTGGATCTTTGTGTAAGTGGGTGTGGATGCTAACTGG
AAAACAAAAGGTCACTTACTGTTAGACCTCGGGGTACCATGGAAGAGATGATCACTGAGTGTGCCCTTAC
ATGGGGACCAGCTGAGAATGGGGCTACCACTAGCTCGAGACCATGATACAGGGAATAAGTGTGCATTTGG
GGGTAGGGAGTGGCTCAGAATACTCTTAACCAAAGCAGAGGTTTGCTCCCACAGGAAGGTGAGGTCAGAA
GGCCTTAGGGAGCTGCCAGGGGCTAGGGTTGGCACCATCTCCCAGGCTGTGTCTTTAAGGAGATGATAAT
CAGAGGGATAGAACCTTGCAAAAGTGGGCCAGTCTTGGGAATACTATAGAGGAATAGCCTTCTGGAACAT
TCTGTGTCTCATAGGACCTGCCTGGGGATCCAGCCCCAGTGCCAGCACATATACCGACTGGGGCAGTGAA
TAGATAGTACACTTTGTTACATGGGCTGGGGGGAACATGGCCCATGTCCTGGAGGGGACTTTATGACAGA
CATCCAAAAATCCAGTGAGAGGGCTTCTAGATTTGTCTCCAAAGGTTATAGTTCTAACATGAGCCCTTAG
GAAATCCAGCATGGTTCTCCCTGTGTGCCCTGGTTTGGTTAGAGAGCTCTAGCGGTCTCCTGTCCCACAG
AATACCAGCCAGCCCCTGCCCTACGTCGTGCCTCGGGCTGAGGGTGATTCAGAGGCAGGTGCCTGTGACA
GTGGATGCAATTAGATCTAATGGGACGGAGGCCTTTCTCGTCGCCCTCGCTCCATGCCCACCCCCGCCTC
CCTCAGGCACAGCAGGCGTGGAGAGGATGCGCAGGAGGTAGGAGGTGGGGGACCCAGAGGGGCTTTGACG
TCAGCCTGGCCTTTAAAGAGGGCGCCTGCCTGGCGAGGGCTGTGGAGACAGAACTCGGGACCACCAGAGG
AATTCGATATCAAGCTTATCGGATCCTCTAGACGCCACCATGATGGAGGAGCAGAAGCTGATCTCAGAGG
AGGACCTGGCCATGGCCTCCTCCGAGAACGTCATCACCGAGTTCATGCGCTTCAAGGTGCGCATGGAGGG
CACCGTGAACGGCCACGAGTTCGAGATCGAGGGCGAGGGCGAGGGCCGCCCCTACGAGGGCCACAACACC
GTGAAGCTGAAGGTGACCAAGGGCGGCCCCCTGCCCTTCGCCTGGGACATCCTGTCCCCCCAGTTCCAGT
ACGGCTCCAAGGTGTACGTGAAGCACCCCGCCGACATCCCCGACTACAAGAAGCTGTCCTTCCCCGAGGG
CTTCAAGTGGGAGCGCGTGATGAACTTCGAGGACGGCGGCGTGGCGACCGTGACCCAGGACTCCTCCCTG
CAGGACGGCTGCTTCATCTACAAGGTGAAGTTCATCGGCGTGAACTTCCCCTCCGACGGCCCCGTGATGC
AGAAGAAGACCATGGGCTGGGAGGCCTCCACCGAGCGCCTGTACCCCCGCGACGGCGTGCTGAAGGGCGA
GACCCACAAGGCCCTGAAGCTGAAGGACGGCGGCCACTACCTGGTGGAGTTCAAGTCCATCTACATGGCC
AAGAAGCCCGTGCAGCTGCCCGGCTACTACTACGTGGACGCCAAGCTGGACATCACCTCCCACAACGAGG
ACTACACCATCGTGGAGCAGTACGAGCGCACCGAGGGCCGCCACCACCTGTTCCTGTAATCTAGAGCCTC
GACTGTGCCTTCTAGTTGCCAGCCATCTGTTGTTTGCCCCTCCCCCGTGCCTTCCTTGACCCTGGAAGGT
GCCACTCCCACTGTCCTTTCCTAATAAAATGAGGAAATTGCATCGCATTGTCTGAGTAGGTGTCATTCTA
TTCTGGGGGGTGGGGTGGGGCAGGACAGCAAGGGGGAGGATTGGGAAGACAATAGCAGGCATGCTGGGGA
TGCGGTGGGCTCTATGGCTTCTGAGGGTCGAGAGATCTACGGGTGGCATCCCTGTGACCCCTCCCCAGTG
CCTCTCCTGGCCCTGGAAGTTGCCACTCCAGTGCCCACCAGCCTTGTCCTAATAAAATTAAGTTGCATCA
TTTTGTCTGACTAGGTGTCCTTCTATAATATTATGGGGTGGAGGGGGGTGGTATGGAGCAAGGGGCAAGT
TGGGAAGACAACCTGTAGGGCCTGCGGGGTCTATTGGGAACCAAGCTGGAGTGCAGTGGCACAATCTTGG
CTCACTGCAATCTCCGCCTCCTGGGTTCAAGCGATTCTCCTGCCTCAGCCTCCCGAGTTGTTGGGATTCC
AGGCATGCATGACCAGGCTCAGCTAATTTTTGTTTTTTTGGTAGAGACGGGGTTTCACCATATTGGCCAG
GCTGGTCTCCAACTCCTAATCTCAGGTGATCTACCCACCTTGGCCTCCCAAATTGCTGGGATTACAGGCG
TGAACCACTGCTCCCTTCCCTGTCCTTCTGATTTTGTAGGTAACCACGTGCGGACCGAGCGGCCGCAGGA
ACCCCTAGTGATGGAGTTGGCCACTCCCTCTCTGCGCGCTCGCTCGCTCACTGAGGCCGGGCGACCAAAG
GTCGCCCGACGCCCGGGCTTTGCCCGGGCGGCCTCAGTGAGCGAGCGAGCGCGCAGCTGCCTGCAGGGGC
GCCTGATGCGGTATTTTCTCCTTACGCATCTGTGCGGTATTTCACACCGCATA
[142 nt withheld, positions 4394-4535]
C
[141 nt withheld, positions 4537-4677]
CCTTTGACGTTGGAGTCCACGTTCTTT
[37 nt withheld, positions 4705-4741]
ACCCTATCTCGGGCTATTCTTTTGATTTATAAGGGATTTTGCCGATTTCGGCCTATTGGTTAAAAAATGA
GCTGATTTAACAAAAATTTAACGCGAATTTTAACAAAATATTAACGTTTACAATTTTATGGTGCACTCTC
AGTACAATCTGCTCTGATGCCGCATAGTTAAGCCAGCCCCGACACCCGCCAACACCCGCTGACGCGCCCT
GACGGGCTTGTCTGCTCCCGGCATCCGCTTACAGACAAGCTGTGACCGTCTCCGGGAGCTGCATGTGTCA
GAGGTTTTCACCGTCATCACCGAAACGCGCGAGACGAAAGGGCCTCGTGATACGCCTATTTTTATAGGTT
AATGTCATGATAATAATGGTTTCTTAGACGTCAGGTGGCACTTTTCGGGGAAATGTGCGCGGAACCCCTA
TTTGTTTATTTTTCTAAATACATTCAAATATGTATCCGCTCATGAGACAATAACCCTGATAAATGCTTCA
ATAATATTGAAAAAGGAAGAGTATGAGTATTCAACATTTCCGTGTCGCCCTTATTCCCTTTTTTGCGGCA
TTTTGCCTTCCTGTTTTTGCTCACCCAGAAACGCTGGTGAAAGTAAAAGATGCTGAAGATCAGTTGGGTG
CACGAGTGGGTTACATCGAACTGGATCTCAACAGCGGTAAGATCCTTGAGAGTTTTCGCCCCGAAGAACG
TTTTCCAATGATGAGCACTTTTAAAGTTCTGCTATGTGGCGCGGTATTATCCCGTATTGACGCCGGGCAA
GAGCAACTCGGTCGCCGCATACACTATTCTCAGAATGACTTGGTTGAGTACTCACCAGTCACAGAAAAGC
ATCTTACGGATGGCATGACAGTAAGAGAATTATGCAGTGCTGCCATAACCATGAGTGATAACACTGCGGC
CAACTTACTTCTGACAACGATCGGAGGACCGAAGGAGCTAACCGCTTTTTTGCACAACATGGGGGATCAT
GTAACTCGCCTTGATCGTTGGGAACCGGAGCTGAATGAAGCCATACCAAACGACGAGCGTGACACCACGA
TGCCTGTAGCAATGGCAACAACGTTGCGCAAACTATTAACTGGCGAACTACTTACTCTAGCTTCCCGGCA
ACAATTAATAGACTGGATGGAGGCGGATAAAGTTGCAGGACCACTTCTGCGCTCGGCCCTTCCGGCTGGC
TGGTTTATTGCTGATAAATCTGGAGCCGGTGAGCGTGGGTCTCGCGGTATCATTGCAGCACTGGGGCCAG
ATGGTAAGCCCTCCCGTATCGTAGTTATCTACACGACGGGGAGTCAGGCAACTATGGATGAACGAAATAG
ACAGATCGCTGAGATAGGTGCCTCACTGATTAAGCATTGGTAACTGTCAGACCAAGTTTACTCATATATA
CTTTAGATTGATTTAAAACTTCATTTTTAATTTAAAAGGATCTAGGTGAAGATCCTTTTTGATAATCTCA
TGACCAAAATCCCTTAACGTGAGTTTTCGTTCCACTGAGCGTCAGACCCCGTAGAAAAGATCAAAGGATC
TTCTTGAGATCCTTTTTTTCTGCGCGTAATCTGCTGCTTGCAAACAAAAAAACCACCGCTACCAGCGGTG
GTTTGTTTGCCGGATCAAGAGCTACCAACTCTTTTTCCGAAGGTAACTGGCTTCAGCAGAGCGCAGATAC
CAAATACTGTCCTTCTAGTGTAGCCGTAGTTAGGCCACCACTTCAAGAACTCTGTAGCACCGCCTACATA
CCTCGCTCTGCTAATCCTGTTACCAGTGGCTGCTGCCAGTGGCGATAAGTCGTGTCTTACCGGGTTGGAC
TCAAGACGATAGTTACCGGATAAGGCGCAGCGGTCGGGCTGAACGGGGGGTTCGTGCACACAGCCCAGCT
TGGAGCGAACGACCTACACCGAACTGAGATACCTACAGCGTGAGCTATGAGAAAGCGCCACGCTTCCCGA
AGGGAGAAAGGCGGACAGGTATCCGGTAAGCGGCAGGGTCGGAACAGGAGAGCGCACGAGGGAGCTTCCA
GGGGGAAACGCCTGGTATCTTTATAGTCCTGTCGGGTTTCGCCACCTCTGACTTGAGCGTCGATTTTTGT
GATGCTCGTCAGGGGGGCGGAGCCTATGGAAAAACGCCAGCAACGCGGCCTTTTTACGGTTCCTGGCCTT
TTGCTGGCCTTTTGCTCACATGT
