>Addgene plasmid #80335 | pAAV2.5-THP-dsRed2 | addgene partial sequence | sequence record 153382 | C-CMV-24 5'-TATTAGGACAAGGCTGGTGGGCAC-3'
GGCCAGGAGAGGCACTGGGGAGGGGTCACAGGGATGCCACCCGTAGATCTCTCGACCCTCAGAAGCCATA
GAGCCCACCGCATCCCCAGCATGCCTGCTATTGTCTTCCCAATCCTCCCCCTTGCTGTCCTGCCCCACCC
CACCCCCCAGAATAGAATGACACCTACTCAGACAATGCGATGCAATTTCCTCATTTTATTAGGAAAGGAC
AGTGGGAGTGGCACCTTCCAGGGTCAAGGAAGGCACGGGGGAGGGGCAAACAACAGATGGCTGGCAACTA
GAAGGCACAGTCGAGGCTCTAGATTACAGGAACAGGTGGTGGCGGCCCTCGGTGCGCTCGTACTGCTCCA
CGATGGTGTAGTCCTCGTTGTGGGAGGTGATGTCCAGCTTGGCGTCCACGTAGTAGTAGCCGGGCAGCTG
CACGGGCTTCTTGGCCATGTAGATGGACTTGAACTCCACCAGGTAGTGGCCGCCGTCCTTCAGCTTCAGG
GCCTTGTGGGTCTCGCCCTTCAGCACGCCGTCGCGGGGGTACAGGCGCTCGGTGGAGGCCTCCCAGCCCA
TGGTCTTCTTCTGCATCACGGGGCCGTCGGAGGGGAAGTTCACGCCGATGAACTTCACCTTGTAGATGAA
GCAGCCGTCCTGCAGGGAGGAGTCCTGGGTCACGGTCGCCACGCCGCCGTCCTCGAAGTTCATCACGCGC
TCCCACTTGAAGCCCTCGGGGAAGGACAGCTTCTTGTAGTCGGGGATGTCGGCGGGGTGCTTCACGTACA
CCTTGGAGCCGTACTGGAACTGGGGGGACAGGATGTCCCAGGCGAAGGGCAGGGGGCCGCCCTTGGTCAC
CTTCAGCTTCACGGTGTTGTGGCCCTCGTAGGGGCGGCCCTCGCCCTCGCCCTCGATCTCGAACTCGTGG
CCGTTCACGGTGCCCTCCATGCGCACCTTGAAGCGCATGAACTCGGTGATGACGTTCTCGGAGGAGGCCA
TGGCCAGGTCCTCT
