>Addgene plasmid #80335 | pAAV2.5-THP-dsRed2 | addgene partial sequence | sequence record 153383 | DsRed1-N 5'-GTACTGGAACTGGGGGGACAG-3'
GGGCCGCCCTTGGTCACCTTCAGCTTCACGGTGTTGTGGCCCTCGTAGGGGCGGCCCTCGCCCTCGCCCT
CGATCTCGAACTCGTGGCCGTTCACGGTGCCCTCCATGCGCACCTTGAAGCGCATGAACTCGGTGATGAC
GTTCTCGGAGGAGGCCATGGCCAGGTCCTCCTCTGAGATCAGCTTCTGCTCCTCCATCATGGTGGCGTCT
AGAGGATCCGATAAGCTTGATATCGAATTCCTCTGGTGGTCCCGAGTTCTGTCTCCACAGCCCTCGCCAG
GCAGGCGCCCTCTTTAAAGGCCAGGCTGACGTCAAAGCCCCTCTGGGTCCCCCACCTCCTACCTCCTGCG
CATCCTCTCCACGCCTGCTGTGCCTGAGGGAGGCGGGGGTGGGCATGGAGCGAGGGCGACGAGAAAGGCC
TCCGTCCCATTAGATCTAATTGCATCCACTGTCACAGGCACCTGCCTCTGAATCACCCTCAGCCCGAGGC
ACGACGTAGGGCAGGGGCTGGCTGGTATTCTGTGGGACAGGAGACCGCTAGAGCTCTCTAACCAAACCAG
GGCACACAGGGAGAACCATGCTGGATTTCCTAAGGGCTCATGTTAGAACTATAACCTTTGGAGACAAATC
TAGAAGCCCTCTCACTGGATTTTTGGATGTCTGTCATAAAGTCCCCTCCAGGACATGGGCCATGTTCCCC
CCAGCCCATGTAACAAAGTGTACTATCTATTCACTGCCCCAGTCGGTATATGTGCTGGCACTGGGGCTGG
ATCCCCAGGCAGGTCCTATGAGACACAGAATGTTCCAGAAGGCTATTCCTCTATAGTATTCCCAAGACTG
GCCCACTTTTGCAAGGTTCTATCCCTCTGATTATCATCTCCTTAAAGACACA
