>Addgene plasmid #80335 | pAAV2.5-THP-dsRed2 | addgene partial sequence | sequence record 154365 | pBR322ori-F 5'-GGGAAACGCCTGGTATCTTT-3'
TGAGCGTCGATTTTTGTGATGCTCGTCAGGGGGGCGGAGCCTATGGAAAAACGCCAGCAACGCGGCCTTT
TTACGGTTCCTGGCCTTTTGCTGGCCTTTTGCTCACATGTCCTGCAGGCAGCTGCGCG
